>Addgene plasmid #162818 | pAS1_4x7SKPylT_EF1_Ub-*CoV2_ORF7b | addgene full sequence | sequence record 318627 | Addgene NGS Result
TATTGTCTCATGAGCGGATACATATTTGAATGTATTTAGAAAAATAAACAAATAGGGGTTCCGCGCACAT
TTCCCCGAAAAGTGCCACCTAAATTGTAAGCGTTAATATTTTGTTAAAATTCGCGTTAAATTTTTGTTAA
ATCAGCTCATTTTTTAACCAATAGGCCGAAATCGGCAAAATCCCTTATAAATCAAAAGAATAGACCGAGA
TAGGGT
[37 nt withheld, positions 217-253]
AAAGAACGTGGACTCCAACGTCAAAGG
[49 nt withheld, positions 281-329]
T
[91 nt withheld, positions 331-421]
G
[124 nt withheld, positions 423-546]
CCCATTCGCCATTCAGGCTGCGCAACTGTTGGGAAGGGCGATCGGTGCGGGCCTCTTCGCTATTACGCCA
GCTGGCGAAAGGGGGATGTGCTGCAAGGCGATTAAGTTGGGTAACGCCAGGGTTTTCCCAGTCACGACGT
TGTAAAACGACGGCCAGTGAGCGCGCCTCGTTCATTCACGTTTTTGAACCCGTGGAGGACGGGCAGACTC
GCGGTGCAAATGTGTTTTACAGCGTGATGGAGCAGATGAAGATGCTCGACACGCTGCAGAACACGCAGCT
AGATTAACCCTAGAAAGATAATCATATTGTGACGTACGTTAAAGATAATCATGTGTAAAATTGACGCATG
TGTTTTATCGGTCTGTATATCGAGGTTTATTTATTAATTTGAATAGATATTAAGTTTTATTATATTTACA
CTTACATACTAATAATAAATTCAACAAACAATTTATTTATGTTTATTTATTTATTAAAAAAAACAAAAAC
TCAAAATTTCTTCTATAAAGTAACAAAACTTTTATGAGGGACAGCCCCCCCCCAAAGCCCCCAGGGATGT
AATTACGTCCCTCCCCCGCTAGGGGGCAGCAGCGAGCCGCCCGGGGCTCCGCTCCGGTCCGGCGCTCCCC
CCGCATCCCCGAGCCGGCAGCGTGCGGGGACAGCCCGGGCACGGGGAAGGTGGCACGGGATCGCTTTCCT
CTGAACGCTTCTCGCTGCTCTTTGAGCCTGCAGACACCTGGGGGGATACGGGGAAAAGGCCTCCACGGCC
AACTAGTGAAAAACCGCACTTGTCCGGAAACCCCGGGAATCTAACCCGGCTGAACGGATTTAGAGTCCGT
TCGATCTACATGATCAGGTTTCCGAGGTACCCAGGCGGCGCACAAGCTATATAAACCTGAAGGAAATCTC
AACTTTACACTTAGGTCAAGTTACTTATCGTACTAGAGCTTCAGCAGGAAATTTAACTAAAATCTAATTT
AACCAGCATAGCAAATATCATTTATTCCCAAAATGCTAAAGTTTGAGATAAACGGACTTGATTTCCGGCT
GTTTTGACACTATCCAGAATGCCTTGCAGATGGGTGGGGCATGCTAAATACTGCAGGAAAAACCGCACTT
GTCCGGAAACCCCGGGAATCTAACCCGGCTGAACGGATTTAGAGTCCGTTCGATCTACATGATCAGGTTT
CCGAGGTACCCAGGCGGCGCACAAGCTATATAAACCTGAAGGAAATCTCAACTTTACACTTAGGTCAAGT
TACTTATCGTACTAGAGCTTCAGCAGGAAATTTAACTAAAATCTAATTTAACCAGCATAGCAAATATCAT
TTATTCCCAAAATGCTAAAGTTTGAGATAAACGGACTTGATTTCCGGCTGTTTTGACACTATCCAGAATG
CCTTGCAGATGGGTGGGGCATGCTAAATACTGCAGGAAAAACCGCACTTGTCCGGAAACCCCGGGAATCT
AACCCGGCTGAACGGATTTAGAGTCCGTTCGATCTACATGATCAGGTTTCCGAGGTACCCAGGCGGCGCA
CAAGCTATATAAACCTGAAGGAAATCTCAACTTTACACTTAGGTCAAGTTACTTATCGTACTAGAGCTTC
AGCAGGAAATTTAACTAAAATCTAATTTAACCAGCATAGCAAATATCATTTATTCCCAAAATGCTAAAGT
TTGAGATAAACGGACTTGATTTCCGGCTGTTTTGACACTATCCAGAATGCCTTGCAGATGGGTGGGGCAT
GCTAAATACTGCAGGAAAAACCGCACTTGTCCGGAAACCCCGGGAATCTAACCCGGCTGAACGGATTTAG
AGTCCGTTCGATCTACATGATCAGGTTTCCGAGGTACCCAGGCGGCGCACAAGCTATATAAACCTGAAGG
AAATCTCAACTTTACACTTAGGTCAAGTTACTTATCGTACTAGAGCTTCAGCAGGAAATTTAACTAAAAT
CTAATTTAACCAGCATAGCAAATATCATTTATTCCCAAAATGCTAAAGTTTGAGATAAACGGACTTGATT
TCCGGCTGTTTTGACACTATCCAGAATGCCTTGCAGATGGGTGGGGCATGCTAAATACTGCAGAACTAGT
GCTCTAGAAAGGATCTGCGATCGCTCCGGTGCCCGTCAGTGGGCAGAGCGCACATCGCCCACAGTCCCCG
AGAAGTTGGGGGGAGGGGTCGGCAATTGAACGGGTGCCTAGAGAAGGTGGCGCGGGGTAAACTGGGAAAG
TGATGTCGTGTACTGGCTCCGCCTTTTTCCCGAGGGTGGGGGAGAACCGTATATAAGTGCAGTAGTCGCC
GTGAACGTTCTTTTTCGCAACGGGTTTGCCGCCAGAACACAGCTGAAGCTTCGAGGGGCTCGCATCTCTC
CTTCACGCGCCCGCCGCCCTACCTGAGGCCGCCATCCACGCCGGTTGAGTCGCGTTCTGCCGCCTCCCGC
CTGTGGTGCCTCCTGAACTGCGTCCGCCGTCTAGGTAAGTTTAAAGCTCAGGTCGAGACCGGGCCTTTGT
CCGGCGCTCCCTTGGAGCCTACCTAGACTCAGCCGGCTCTCCACGCTTTGCCTGACCCTGCTTGCTCAAC
TCTACGTCTTTGTTTCGTTTTCTGTTCTGCGCCGTTACAGATCCAAGCTGTGACCGGCGCCTACTCTAGA
GCTAGCGAATTATGCAGATCTTCGTGAAGACTCTGACTGGTAAGACCATCACCCTCGAGGTTGAGCCCAG
TGACACCATCGAGAATGTCAAGGCAAAGATCCAAGATAAGGAAGGCATCCCTCCTGACCAGCAGAGGCTG
ATCTTTGCTGGAAAACAGCTGGAAGATGGGCGCACCCTGTCTGACTACAACATCCAGAAAGAGTCCACCC
TGCACCTGGTGCTCCGCTTAAGAGGGGGTTAGATAGAACTGTCACTGATCGACTTTTATTTGTGTTTTCT
CGCCTTTTTGTTGTTTCTCGTTCTCATTATGCTCATCATATTTTGGTTCAGTCTGGAGTTGCAAGACCAC
AATGAAACGTGTCATGCCTGACCGGCGACAATCAACCTCTGGATTACAAAATTTGTGAAAGATTGACTGG
TATTCTTAACTATGTTGCTCCTTTTACGCTATGTGGATACGCTGCTTTAATGCCTTTGTATCATGCGTTA
ACTAAACTTGTTTATTGCAGCTTATAATGGTTACAAATAAAGCAATAGCATCACAAATTTCACAAATAAA
GCATTTTTTTCACTGCATTCTAGTTGTGGTTTGTCCAAACTCATCAATGTATCTTATCATGTCTGGAATT
GACTCAAATGATGTCAATTAGTCTATCAGAAGCTCATCTGGTCTCCCTTCCGGGGGACAAGACATCCCTG
TTTAATATTTAAACAGCAGTGTTCCCAAACTGGGTTCTTATATCCCTTGCTCTGGTCAACCAGGTTGCAG
GGTTTCCTGTCCTCACAGGAACGAAGTCCCTAAAGAAACAGTGGCAGCCAGGTTTAGCCCCGGAATTGAC
TGGATTCCTTTTTTAGGGCCCATTGGTATGGCTTTTTCCCCGTATCCCCCCAGGTGTCTGCAGGCTCAAA
GAGCAGCGAGAAGCGTTCAGAGGAAAGCGATCCCGTGCCACCTTCCCCGTGCCCGGGCTGTCCCCGCACG
CTGCCGGCTCGGGGATGCGGGGGGAGCGCCGGACCGGAGCGGAGCCCCGGGCGGCTCGCTGCTGCCCCCT
AGCGGGGGAGGGACGTAATTACATCCCTGGGGGCTTTGGGGGGGGGCTGTCCCTGATATCTATAACAAGA
AAATATATATATAATAAGTTATCACGTAAGTAGAACATGAAATAACAATATAATTATCGTATGAGTTAAA
TCTTAAAAGTCACGTAAAAGATAATCATGCGTCATTTTGACTCACGCGGTCGTTATAGTTCAAAATCAGT
GACACTTACCGCATTGACAAGCACGCCTCACGGGAGCTCCAAGCGGCGACTGAGATGTCCTAAATGCACA
GCGACGGATTCGCGCTATTTAGAAAGAGAGAGCAATATTTCAAGAATGCATGCGTCAATTTTACGCAGAC
TATCTTTCTAGGGTTAATCTAGCTGCATCAGGATCATATCGTCGGGTCTTTTTTCCGGCTCAGTCATCGC
CCAAGCTGGCGCTATCTGGGCATCGGGGAGGAAGAAGCCCGTGCCTTTTCCCGCGAGGTTGAAGCGGCAT
GGAAAGAGTTTGCCGAGGATGACTGCTGCTGCATTGACGTTGAGCGAAAACGCACGTTTACCATGATGAT
TCGGGAAGGTGTGGCCATGCACGCCTTTAACGGTGAACTGTTCGTTCAGGCCACCTGGGATACCAGTTCG
TCGCGGCTTTTCCGGACACAGTTCCGGATGGTCAGCCCGAAGCGCATCAGCAACCCGAACAATACCGGCG
ACAGCCGGAACTGCCGTGCCGGTGTGCAGATTAATGACAGCGGTGCGGCGCTGGGATATTACGTCAGCGA
GGACGGGTATCCTGGCTGGATGCCGCAGAAATGGACATGGATACCCCGTGAGTTACCCGGCGGGCGCGCT
TGGCGTAATCATGGTCATAGCTGTTTCCTGTGTGAAATTGTTATCCGCTCACAATTCCACACAACATACG
AGCCGGAAGCATAAAGTGTAAAGCCTGGGGTGCCTAATGAGTGAGCTAACTCACATTAATTGCGTTGCGC
TCACTGCCCGCTTTCCAGTCGGGAAACCTGTCGTGCCAGCTGCATTAATGAATCGGCCAACGCGCGGGGA
GAGGCGGTTTGCGTATTGGGCGCTCTTCCGCTTCCTCGCTCACTGACTCGCTGCGCTCGGTCGTTCGGCT
GCGGCGAGCGGTATCAGCTCACTCAAAGGCGGTAATACGGTTATCCACAGAATCAGGGGATAACGCAGGA
AAGAACATGTGAGCAAAAGGCCAGCAAAAGGCCAGGAACCGTAAAAAGGCCGCGTTGCTGGCGTTTTTCC
ATAGGCTCCGCCCCCCTGACGAGCATCACAAAAATCGACGCTCAAGTCAGAGGTGGCGAAACCCGACAGG
ACTATAAAGATACCAGGCGTTTCCCCCTGGAAGCTCCCTCGTGCGCTCTCCTGTTCCGACCCTGCCGCTT
ACCGGATACCTGTCCGCCTTTCTCCCTTCGGGAAGCGTGGCGCTTTCTCATAGCTCACGCTGTAGGTATC
TCAGTTCGGTGTAGGTCGTTCGCTCCAAGCTGGGCTGTGTGCACGAACCCCCCGTTCAGCCCGACCGCTG
CGCCTTATCCGGTAACTATCGTCTTGAGTCCAACCCGGTAAGACACGACTTATCGCCACTGGCAGCAGCC
ACTGGTAACAGGATTAGCAGAGCGAGGTATGTAGGCGGTGCTACAGAGTTCTTGAAGTGGTGGCCTAACT
ACGGCTACACTAGAAGAACAGTATTTGGTATCTGCGCTCTGCTGAAGCCAGTTACCTTCGGAAAAAGAGT
TGGTAGCTCTTGATCCGGCAAACAAACCACCGCTGGTAGCGGTGGTTTTTTTGTTTGCAAGCAGCAGATT
ACGCGCAGAAAAAAAGGATCTCAAGAAGATCCTTTGATCTTTTCTACGGGGTCTGACGCTCAGTGGAACG
AAAACTCACGTTAAGGGATTTTGGTCATGAGATTATCAAAAAGGATCTTCACCTAGATCCTTTTAAATTA
AAAATGAAGTTTTAAATCAATCTAAAGTATATATGAGTAAACTTGGTCTGACAGTTACCAATGCTTAATC
AGTGAGGCACCTATCTCAGCGATCTGTCTATTTCGTTCATCCATAGTTGCCTGACTCCCCGTCGTGTAGA
TAACTACGATACGGGAGGGCTTACCATCTGGCCCCAGTGCTGCAATGATACCGCGAGACCCACGCTCACC
GGCTCCAGATTTATCAGCAATAAACCAGCCAGCCGGAAGGGCCGAGCGCAGAAGTGGTCCTGCAACTTTA
TCCGCCTCCATCCAGTCTATTAATTGTTGCCGGGAAGCTAGAGTAAGTAGTTCGCCAGTTAATAGTTTGC
GCAACGTTGTTGCCATTGCTACAGGCATCGTGGTGTCACGCTCGTCGTTTGGTATGGCTTCATTCAGCTC
CGGTTCCCAACGATCAAGGCGAGTTACATGATCCCCCATGTTGTGCAAAAAAGCGGTTAGCTCCTTCGGT
CCTCCGATCGTTGTCAGAAGTAAGTTGGCCGCAGTGTTATCACTCATGGTTATGGCAGCACTGCATAATT
CTCTTACTGTCATGCCATCCGTAAGATGCTTTTCTGTGACTGGTGAGTACTCAACCAAGTCATTCTGAGA
ATAGTGTATGCGGCGACCGAGTTGCTCTTGCCCGGCGTCAATACGGGATAATACCGCGCCACATAGCAGA
ACTTTAAAAGTGCTCATCATTGGAAAACGTTCTTCGGGGCGAAAACTCTCAAGGATCTTACCGCTGTTGA
GATCCAGTTCGATGTAACCCACTCGTGCACCCAACTGATCTTCAGCATCTTTTACTTTCACCAGCGTTTC
TGGGTGAGCAAAAACAGGAAGGCAAAATGCCGCAAAAAAGGGAATAAGGGCGACACGGAAATGTTGAATA
CTCATACTCTTCCTTTTTCAATATTATTGAAGCATTTATCAGGGT
Features (pLannotate 1.2.2; 22 found; start..end, strand, type, name):
    118..546     -  rep_origin     f1 ori (sequence partly withheld): f1 bacteriophage origin of replication; arrow indicates direction of (+) strand synthesis
    551..706     -  CDS            lacZα (fragment): LacZα fragment of β-galactosidase; lacZ fragment
    708..827     +  CDS            B (fragment): PORTL_LAMBD - Experimental evidence at protein level: Swiss-Prot protein existence level 1. Forms the portal vertex of the capsid (PubMed:6228056, PubMed:6232391). This portal plays critical roles in head assembly, genome packaging, neck/tail attachment, and genome ejection (Probable). The portal protein multimerizes as a single ring-shaped homododecamer arranged around a central channel (PubMed:6232391). Binds to the terminase subunits to form the packaging machine (PubMed:7799432). From Escherichia phage lambda (Bacteriophage lambda).
   1340..1408    -  ncRNA          tRNA: Accession: RF00005 - tRNA
   1669..1737    -  ncRNA          tRNA: Accession: RF00005 - tRNA
   1998..2066    -  ncRNA          tRNA: Accession: RF00005 - tRNA
   2327..2395    -  ncRNA          tRNA: Accession: RF00005 - tRNA
   2687..2898    +  promoter       EF-1α core promoter: core promoter for human elongation factor EF-1α
   2911..3179    +  LTR            5' LTR (truncated): truncated 5' long terminal repeat (LTR) from human T-cell leukemia virus (HTLV) type 1
   3218..3445    +  CDS            UBIQ_CERCA: Experimental evidence at protein level: Swiss-Prot protein existence level 1. Ubiquitin exists either covalently attached to another protein, or free (unanchored). When covalently bound, it is conjugated to target proteins via an isopeptide bond either as a monomer (monoubiquitin), a polymer linked via different Lys residues of the ubiquitin (polyubiquitin chains) or a linear polymer linked via the initiator Met of the ubiquitin (linear polyubiquitin chains). Polyubiquitin chains, when attached to a target protein, have different functions depending on the Lys residue of the ubiquitin that is
   3449..3574    +  CDS            NS7B_SARS2: Experimental evidence at protein level: Swiss-Prot protein existence level 1. From Severe acute respiratory syndrome coronavirus 2 (2019-nCoV) (SARS-CoV-2).
   3586..3692    +  misc_feature   WPRE (fragment): woodchuck hepatitis virus posttranscriptional regulatory element
   3701..3822    +  polyA_signal   SV40 poly(A) signal: SV40 polyadenylation signal
   3840..3932    +  ncRNA          G-CSF SLDE: Accession: RF00183 - G-CSF factor stem-loop destabilising element (SLDE)
   4629..5096    +  CDS            B (fragment): PORTL_LAMBD - Experimental evidence at protein level: Swiss-Prot protein existence level 1. Forms the portal vertex of the capsid (PubMed:6228056, PubMed:6232391). This portal plays critical roles in head assembly, genome packaging, neck/tail attachment, and genome ejection (Probable). The portal protein multimerizes as a single ring-shaped homododecamer arranged around a central channel (PubMed:6232391). Binds to the terminase subunits to form the packaging machine (PubMed:7799432). From Escherichia phage lambda (Bacteriophage lambda).
   5134..5150    -  protein_bind   lac operator: The lac repressor binds to the lac operator to inhibit transcription in E. coli. This inhibition can be relieved by adding lactose or isopropyl-β-D-thiogalactopyranoside (IPTG). lac repressor encoded by lacI
   5158..5188    -  promoter       lac promoter: promoter for the E. coli lac operon
   5203..5224    -  protein_bind   CAP binding site: CAP binding activates transcription in the presence of cAMP. E. coli catabolite activator protein
   5237..5329    -  CDS            lacI (fragment): lac repressor; lacI; The lac repressor binds to the lac operator to inhibit transcription in E. coli. This inhibition can be relieved by adding lactose or isopropyl-β-D-thiogalactopyranoside (IPTG).
   5512..6100    -  rep_origin     ori: high-copy-number ColE1/pMB1/pBR322/pUC origin of replication
   6271..7131    -  CDS            AmpR: β-lactamase; bla; confers resistance to ampicillin, carbenicillin, and related antibiotics
   7132..65      -  promoter       AmpR promoter (across the origin): bla
