[The description below was written by a language model from this plasmid's Addgene catalogue record and pLannotate feature annotations shown in this document.]
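Description:
pAS1_4x7SKPylT_EF1_Ub-*CoV2_ORF7b is a 7.2 kb mammalian expression plasmid on the pAS backbone, catalogued as a PiggyBac-type vector. It was built for the STELLA approach to labelling microproteins at a single terminal residue by amber suppression. In bacteria it is maintained through a high-copy ColE1/pUC origin and selected with ampicillin (AmpR under its own promoter). An f1 origin and remnants of a lacZα/lac promoter cloning region are also present. The automated annotation does not call PiggyBac inverted repeats. It does flag two fragments resembling the lambda portal protein flanking the mammalian cassettes, which are most likely spurious similarity hits. No mammalian selection marker is annotated.

The payload has two parts. Four tandem tRNA genes on the reverse strand correspond to the "4x7SKPylT" in the name, that is, four copies of the pyrrolysine amber-suppressor tRNA, each presumably driven by a 7SK Pol III promoter, although these promoters are not annotated. Downstream, an EF-1α core promoter joined to a truncated HTLV-1 5' LTR segment (a common composite enhancer/leader arrangement) drives a ubiquitin coding sequence fused directly to SARS-CoV-2 ORF7b. In this fusion the ORF7b initiator methionine codon is replaced by an amber (TAG) stop codon. A WPRE fragment and an SV40 polyadenylation signal follow.

Decoding of the TAG codon by PylT inserts a noncanonical amino acid at that position, and this requires a matching pyrrolysyl-tRNA synthetase that is not encoded on this plasmid. Endogenous deubiquitinases are then expected to remove the ubiquitin, leaving ORF7b with the noncanonical residue at its N-terminus. That residue can be conjugated to a fluorophore for live-cell imaging of this small viral protein with minimal tagging.
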