Addgene plasmid #162818: pAS1_4x7SKPylT_EF1_Ub-*CoV2_ORF7b
Purpose: STELLA plasmid for amber suppression of N-terminally labelled CoV2_ORF7b
Depositing lab: Simon Elsaesser. Depositing organization: Karolinska Institutet. Publication: Universal Single-Residue Terminal Labels for Fluorescent Live Cell Imaging of Microproteins. Lafranchi L, Schlesinger D, Kimler KJ, Elsasser SJ. J Am Chem Soc. 2020 Nov 25;142(47):20080-20087. doi: 10.1021/jacs.0c09574. Epub 2020 Nov 11. PubMed 33175524.
Backbone
  Vector backbone: pAS
  Vector type: Mammalian Expression ; PiggyBac
Growth in bacteria
  Bacterial resistance: Ampicillin, 100 μg/mL
  Growth temperature: 37°C
  Growth strain: NEB Stable
  Copy number: High Copy
Gene/Insert
  Gene/Insert name: Ub-(N-TAG)CoV2_ORF7b
  Species: SARS-CoV-2
  Mutation: CoV2_ORF7b(Met1,Amber)
  Promoter: EF1alpha
  Cloning method: Restriction Enzyme; 5′ cloning site Unknown (unknown if destroyed)
Terms and licenses: Academic/Nonprofit Terms; Industry Terms: Not Available to Industry
Depositor comments: Protein sequence: (TAG)IELSLIDFYLCFLAFLLFLVLIMLIIFWFSLELQDHNETCHA - UniProtKB - P0DTD8 (NS7B_SARS2)
How to cite: pAS1_4x7SKPylT_EF1_Ub-*CoV2_ORF7b was a gift from Simon Elsaesser (Addgene plasmid # 162818 ; http://n2t.net/addgene:162818 ; RRID:Addgene_162818)
