>Addgene plasmid #162818 | pAS1_4x7SKPylT_EF1_Ub-*CoV2_ORF7b | depositor partial sequence | sequence record 315570 | Sanger sequencing of the insert (EF1_forward primer)
CCCCGGCCCTTTTCCGAGGGTGGGGGAGAACCGTATATAAGTGCAGTAGTCGCCGTGAACGTTCTTTTTC
GCAACGGGTTTGCCGCCAGAACACAGCTGAAGCTTCGAGGGGCTCGCATCTCTCCTTCACGCGCCCGCCG
CCCTACCTGAGGCCGCCATCCACGCCGGTTGAGTCGCGTTCTGCCGCCTCCCGCCTGTGGTGCCTCCTGA
ACTGCGTCCGCCGTCTAGGTAAGTTTAAAGCTCAGGTCGAGACCGGGCCTTTGTCCGGCGCTCCCTTGGA
GCCTACCTAGACTCAGCCGGCTCTCCACGCTTTGCCTGACCCTGCTTGCTCAACTCTACGTCTTTGTTTC
GTTTTCTGTTCTGCGCCGTTACAGATCCAAGCTGTGACCGGCGCCTACTCTAGAGCTAGCGAATTATGCA
GATCTTCGTGAAGACTCTGACTGGTAAGACCATCACCCTCGAGGTTGAGCCCAGTGACACCATCGAGAAT
GTCAAGGCAAAGATCCAAGATAAGGAAGGCATCCCTCCTGACCAGCAGAGGCTGATCTTTGCTGGAAAAC
AGCTGGAAGATGGGCGCACCCTGTCTGACTACAACATCCAGAAAGAGTCCACCCTGCACCTGGTGCTCCG
CTTAAGAGGGGGTTAGATAGAACTGTCACTGATCGACTTTTATTTGTGTTTTCTCGCCTTTTTGTTGTTT
CTCGTTCTCATTATGCTCATCATATTTTGGTTCAGTCTGGAGTTGCAAGACCACAATGAAACGTGTCATG
CCTGACCGGCGACAATCAACCTCTGGATTACAAAATTTGTGAAAGATTGACTGGTATTCTTAACTATGTT
GCTCCTTTTACGCTATGTGGATACGCTGCTTTAATGCCTTTGTATCATGCGTTAACTAAACTTGTTTATT
GCAGCTTATAATGGTTACAAATAAAGCAATAGCATCACAAATTTCACAAATAAAGCATTTTTTTCACTGC
ATTCTAGTTGTGGTTTGTCCAAACTCATCAATGGATCTTATCATGTCTGGAATTGACTCAATGATGCAAT
TAGTCCATCCAAAACTCATCTGGGCTCCCTTCCGGGGGACAGAAATCCCGGTTTAAATTTAAAAGCAGGG
TTCCCAAATGGGGTTTTTAATCCCTTGTCTGGGAACCAG
